Addgene plasmid #126963: pJUMP29-1D(sfGFP)
Purpose: (Empty Backbone) Level 1 vector. OriV 9 (pBBR322/ROP; medium copy number); sfGFP cloning reporter.
Depositing lab: Chris French. Depositing organization: University of Edinburgh. Publication: Joint universal modular plasmids (JUMP): a flexible vector platform for synthetic biology. Valenzuela-Ortega M, French C. Synth Biol (Oxf). 2021 Feb 2;6(1):ysab003. doi: 10.1093/synbio/ysab003. eCollection 2021. PubMed 33623824.
Backbone
  Vector backbone: pJUMP29-1D
  Backbone manufacturer: Backbone derived from SEVA.
  Vector type: Bacterial Expression, Synthetic Biology
Growth in bacteria
  Bacterial resistance: Kanamycin, 50 μg/mL
  Growth temperature: 37°C
  Growth strain: JM109
  Copy number: Low Copy
Gene/Insert
  Gene/Insert name: None
  Mutation: None
Terms and licenses: Academic/Nonprofit Terms; Industry Terms: Not Available to Industry
Depositor comments: Please visit https://www.biorxiv.org/content/10.1101/799585v1 for bioRxiv preprint.
How to cite: pJUMP29-1D(sfGFP) was a gift from Chris French (Addgene plasmid # 126963 ; http://n2t.net/addgene:126963 ; RRID:Addgene_126963)
