[The description below was written by a language model from this plasmid's Addgene catalogue record and pLannotate feature annotations shown in this document.]
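Description:
pJUMP29-1D(sfGFP) is an empty Level 1 acceptor vector from the Joint Universal Modular Plasmids (JUMP) platform, a synthetic-biology toolkit whose backbones are derived from the SEVA architecture. The sequenced record is 3,815 nt. It is propagated in E. coli under kanamycin selection, conferred by an aphA1 (nptI) aminoglycoside phosphotransferase gene. Replication relies on a pBR322-type ColE1/pMB1 origin accompanied by the rop gene, whose product restrains copy number. The purpose field calls this "OriV 9" medium copy, whereas the catalogue copy-number field lists it as low copy. The pBR322-derived segment also carries the bom region and a fragment of mbeC, and a separate incP oriT is present, which would permit conjugative mobilisation when transfer functions are supplied in trans.

The cloning site is occupied by a placeholder reporter cassette rather than a gene of interest. A J23119-type constitutive bacterial promoter (annotated as a fragment) and a phage T7 gene 10 ribosome binding site drive superfolder GFP, and the cassette is flanked by BioBrick prefix and suffix sequences. The lambda t0 terminator lies downstream of the cassette. The rrnB T1 terminator sits at the other end of the linearised record, just upstream of the cassette in the circular plasmid, so the two insulate the cargo region from the backbone in the usual SEVA manner. In modular assembly, incoming parts displace the sfGFP cassette, so colonies with correct assemblies lose fluorescence while those carrying uncut vector stay green. This gives a simple visual screen. The record does not state the restriction enzymes or overhangs used for assembly, or what the "1D" position designation specifies. The plasmid serves as a recipient backbone for building bacterial expression constructs within the JUMP hierarchy.
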