Features (pLannotate 1.2.2; 13 found; start..end, strand, type, name):
     47..68      +  misc_feature   BioBrick prefix: BioBrick prefix for parts that do not start with "ATG"
     95..119     +  promoter       J23119(SpeI) promoter (fragment): bacterial promoter (Registry of Standard Biological Parts BBa J23119) modified to end with an SpeI site
    134..154     +  RBS            RBS: efficient ribosome binding site from bacteriophage T7 gene 10 (Olins and Rangwala, 1989)
    171..881     +  CDS            superfolder GFP: GFP variant that folds robustly even when fused to poorly folded proteins (Pédelacq et al., 2006)
    930..950     +  misc_feature   BioBrick suffix: universal suffix for all parts
    984..1078    +  terminator     lambda t0 terminator: transcription terminator from phage lambda
   1210..2022    +  CDS            aphA1: KKA1_ECOLX - Also known as nptI. Protein inferred from homology: Swiss-Prot protein existence level 3. Resistance to kanamycin and structurally-related aminoglycosides, including amikacin. From Escherichia coli.
   2192..2300    +  oriT           oriT: incP origin of transfer
   2336..2924    +  rep_origin     ori: high-copy-number ColE1/pMB1/pBR322/pUC origin of replication
   3110..3250    -  misc_feature   bom: basis of mobility region from pBR322
   3352..3543    -  CDS            rop: Rop protein, which maintains plasmids at low copy number; rop
   3584..3694    +  CDS            mbeC (fragment): MBEC_ECOLX - Experimental evidence at protein level: Swiss-Prot protein existence level 1. Required for efficient mobilization of ColE1 plasmid and is thus essential to promote the specific transfer of the plasmid during conjugation. Probably functions by inducing DNA bending, helping the MbeA relaxase to melt the DNA around the nic site and cleave the phosphodiester bond. Binds specifically double-stranded DNA (dsDNA) containing the ColE1 oriT but does not recognize the inverted repeat (IR). From Escherichia coli.
   3723..3809    -  terminator     rrnB T1 terminator: Escherichia coli rrnB; transcription terminator T1 from the E. coli rrnB gene
>Addgene plasmid #126963 | pJUMP29-1D(sfGFP) | addgene full sequence | sequence record 248027 | Addgene NGS Result
TTAATTAAGGAGTTTTGCAGGTGCCTTGGAACACCTGCTTTTCGCTGAATTCGCGGCCGCTTCTAGAGCG
TCTCTTTCGGGAGTGAGACCGGAGTTGACGGCTAGCTCAGTCCTAGGTACAGTGCTAGCGTACTTGTTTA
ACTTTAAGAAGGAGATATACAATGGTAGCCCGTAAAGGCGAAGAGCTGTTCACTGGTGTCGTCCCTATTC
TGGTGGAACTGGATGGTGATGTCAACGGTCATAAGTTTTCCGTGCGTGGCGAGGGTGAAGGTGACGCAAC
TAATGGTAAACTGACGCTGAAGTTCATCTGTACTACTGGTAAACTGCCGGTACCTTGGCCGACTCTGGTA
ACGACGCTGACTTATGGTGTTCAGTGCTTTGCTCGTTATCCGGACCATATGAAGCAGCATGACTTCTTCA
AGTCCGCCATGCCGGAAGGCTATGTGCAGGAACGCACGATTTCCTTTAAGGATGACGGCACGTACAAAAC
GCGTGCGGAAGTGAAATTTGAAGGCGATACCCTGGTAAACCGCATTGAGCTGAAAGGCATTGACTTTAAA
GAAGATGGCAATATCCTGGGCCATAAGCTGGAATACAATTTTAACAGCCACAATGTTTACATCACCGCCG
ATAAACAAAAAAATGGCATTAAAGCGAATTTTAAAATTCGCCACAACGTGGAGGATGGCAGCGTGCAGCT
GGCTGATCACTACCAGCAAAACACTCCAATCGGTGATGGTCCTGTTCTGCTGCCAGACAATCACTATCTG
AGCACGCAAAGCGTTCTGTCTAAAGATCCGAACGAGAAACGCGATCATATGGTTCTGCTGGAGTTCGTAA
CCGCAGCGGGCATCACGCATGGTATGGATGAACTGTACAAAGGTTCGTAACTTCTGACTGAGTTGCACGC
TGGTCTCTCGCTTGAGACGTACTAGTAGCGGCCGCTGCAGGGAGTTGTCTTCGAAGACTTCGCTCTAGTC
TTGGACTCCTGTTGATAGATCCAGTAATGACCTCAGAACTCCATCTGGATTTGTTCAGAACGCTCGGTTG
CCGCCGGGCGTTTTTTATTGGTGAGAATCCAGGGGTCCCCAATAATTACGATTTAAATTTGTGTCTCAAA
ATCTCTGATGTTACATTGCACAAGATAAAAATATATCATCATGAACAATAAAACTGTCTGCTTACATAAA
CAGTAATACAAGGGGTGTTATGAGCCATATTCAGCGTGAAACGAGCTGTAGCCGTCCGCGTCTGAACAGC
AACATGGATGCGGATCTGTATGGCTATAAATGGGCGCGTGATAACGTGGGTCAGAGCGGCGCGACCATTT
ATCGTCTGTATGGCAAACCGGATGCGCCGGAACTGTTTCTGAAACATGGCAAAGGCAGCGTGGCGAACGA
TGTGACCGATGAAATGGTGCGTCTGAACTGGCTGACCGAATTTATGCCGCTGCCGACCATTAAACATTTT
ATTCGCACCCCGGATGATGCGTGGCTGCTGACCACCGCGATTCCGGGCAAAACCGCGTTTCAGGTGCTGG
AAGAATATCCGGATAGCGGCGAAAACATTGTGGATGCGCTGGCCGTGTTTCTGCGTCGTCTGCATAGCAT
TCCGGTGTGCAACTGCCCGTTTAACAGCGATCGTGTGTTTCGTCTGGCCCAGGCGCAGAGCCGTATGAAC
AACGGCCTGGTGGATGCGAGCGATTTTGATGATGAACGTAACGGCTGGCCGGTGGAACAGGTGTGGAAAG
AAATGCATAAACTGCTGCCGTTTAGCCCGGATAGCGTGGTGACCCACGGCGATTTTAGCCTGGATAACCT
GATTTTCGATGAAGGCAAACTGATTGGCTGCATTGATGTGGGCCGTGTGGGCATTGCGGATCGTTATCAG
GATCTGGCCATTCTGTGGAACTGCCTGGGCGAATTTAGCCCGAGCCTGCAAAAACGTCTGTTTCAGAAAT
ATGGCATTGATAATCCGGATATGAACAAACTGCAATTTCATCTGATGCTGGATGAATTTTTCTAATAATT
AATTGGACCGCGGTCCGCGCGTTGTCCTTTTCCGCTGCATAACCCTGCTTCGGGGTCATTATAGCGATTT
TTTCGGTATATCCATCCTTTTTCGCACGATATACAGGATTTTGCCAAAGGGTTCGTGTAGACTTTCCTTG
GTGTATCCAACGGCGTCAGCCGGGCAGGATAGGTGAAGTAGGCCCACCCGCGAGCGGGTGTTCCTTCTTC
ACTGTCCCTTATTCGCACCTGGCGGTGCTCAACGGGAATCCTGCTCTGCGAGGCTGGCCGTAGGCCGGCC
CCGTAGAAAAGATCAAAGGATCTTCTTGAGATCCTTTTTTTCTGCGCGTAATCTGCTGCTTGCAAACAAA
AAAACCACCGCTACCAGCGGTGGTTTGTTTGCCGGATCAAGAGCTACCAACTCTTTTTCCGAAGGTAACT
GGCTTCAGCAGAGCGCAGATACCAAATACTGTCCTTCTAGTGTAGCCGTAGTTAGGCCACCACTTCAAGA
ACTCTGTAGCACCGCCTACATACCTCGCTCTGCTAATCCTGTTACCAGTGGCTGCTGCCAGTGGCGATAA
GTCGTGTCTTACCGGGTTGGACTCAAGACGATAGTTACCGGATAAGGCGCAGCGGTCGGGCTGAACGGGG
GGTTCGTGCACACAGCCCAGCTTGGAGCGAACGACCTACACCGAACTGAGATACCTACAGCGTGAGCTAT
GAGAAAGCGCCACGCTTCCCGAAGGGAGAAAGGCGGACAGGTATCCGGTAAGCGGCAGGGTCGGAACAGG
AGAGCGCACGAGGGAGCTTCCAGGGGGAAACGCCTGGTATCTTTATAGTCCTGTCGGGTTTCGCCACCTC
TGACTTGAGCGTCGATTTTTGTGATGCTCGTCAGGGGGGCGGAGCCTATGGAAAAACGCCAGCAACGCGG
CCTTTTTACGGTTCCTGGCCTTTTGCTGGCCTTTTGCTCACATGTTCTTTCCTGCGTTATCCCCTGATTC
TGTGGATAACCGTATTACCGCCTTTGAGTGAGCTGATACCGCTCGCCGCAGCCGAACGACCGAGCGCAGC
GAGTCAGTGAGCGAGGAAGCGGAAGAGCGCCTGATGCGGTATTTTCTCCTTACGCATCTGTGCGGTATTT
CACACCGCATATGGTGCACTCTCAGTACAATCTGCTCTGATGCCGCATAGTTAAGCCAGTATACACTCCG
CTATCGCTACGTGACTGGGTCATGGCTGCGCCCCGACACCCGCCAACACCCGCTGACGCGCCCTGACGGG
CTTGTCTGCTCCCGGCATCCGCTTACAGACAAGCTGTGACAGTCTCCGGGAGCTGCATGTGTCAGAGGTT
TTCACCGTCATCACCGAAACGCGCGAGGCAGCTGCGGTAAAGCTCATCAGCGTGGTCGTGCAGCGATTCA
CAGATGTCTGCCTGTTCATCCGCGTCCAGCTCGTTGAGTTTCTCCAGAAGCGTTAATGTCTGGCTTCTGA
TAAAGCGGGCCATGTTAAGGGCGGTTTTTTCCTGTTTGGTCACTGATGCCTCCGTGTAAGGGGGATTTCT
GTTCATGGGGGTAATGATACCGATGAAACGAGAGAGGATGCTCACGATACGGGTTACTGATGATGAACAT
GCCCGGTTACTGGAACGTTGTGAGGGTAAACAACTGGCGGTATGGATGCGGCGGGGGCGCGCCCAGCTGT
CTAGGGCGGCGGATTTGTCCTACTCAGGAGAGCGTTCACCGACAAACAACAGATAAAACGAAAGGCCCAG
TCTTTCGACTGAGCCTTTCGTTTTATTTGATGCCT
